>Addgene plasmid #127435 | pLAMP1-miRFP670nano | addgene full sequence | sequence record 250409 | Addgene NGS Result
ATCCCCTGATTCTGTGGATAACCGTATTACCGCCATGCATTAGTTATTAATAGTAATCAATTACGGGGTC
ATTAGTTCATAGCCCATATATGGAGTTCCGCGTTACATAACTTACGGTAAATGGCCCGCCTGGCTGACCG
CCCAACGACCCCCGCCCATTGACGTCAATAATGACGTATGTTCCCATAGTAACGCCAATAGGGACTTTCC
ATTGACGTCAATGGGTGGAGTATTTACGGTAAACTGCCCACTTGGCAGTACATCAAGTGTATCATATGCC
AAGTACGCCCCCTATTGACGTCAATGACGGTAAATGGCCCGCCTGGCATTATGCCCAGTACATGACCTTA
TGGGACTTTCCTACTTGGCAGTACATCTACGTATTAGTCATCGCTATTACCATGGTGATGCGGTTTTGGC
AGTACATCAATGGGCGTGGATAGCGGTTTGACTCACGGGGATTTCCAAGTCTCCACCCCATTGACGTCAA
TGGGAGTTTGTTTTGGCACCAAAATCAACGGGACTTTCCAAAATGTCGTAACAACTCCGCCCCATTGACG
CAAATGGGCGGTAGGCGTGTACGGTGGGAGGTCTATATAAGCAGAGCTGGTTTAGTGAACCGTCAGATCC
GCTAGCGCTACCGGACTCAGATCTCGAGCGCCACCATGGCGGCCCCGGGCGCCCGGCGTCCGCTGCTCCT
GTTGCTGCTGGCAGGCCTTGCACACAGCGCCCCAGCACTGTTCGAGGTGAAAGACAACAACGGCACAGCG
TGTATAATGGCCAGCTTCTCTGCCTCCTTTCTGACCACCTATGAGGCTGGACATGTTTCTAAGGTCTCGA
ATATGACCCTGCCAGCCTCTGCAGAAGTCCTGAAGAATAGCAGCTCTTGTGGTGAAAAGAATGCTTCTGA
GCCCACCCTCGCAATCACCTTTGGAGAAGGATATTTACTGAAACTCACCTTCACAAAAAACACAACACGT
TACAGTGTCCAGCACATGTATTTCACATATAACCTGTCAGACACACAATTCTTTCCCAATGCCAGCTCCA
AAGGGCCCGACACTGTGGATTCCACAACTGACATCAAGGCAGACATCAACAAAACATACCGATGTGTCAG
CGACATCAGGGTCTACATGAAGAATGTGACCATTGTGCTCTGGGACGCTACTATCCAGGCCTACCTGCCG
AGTAGCAACTTCAGCAAGGAAGAGACACGCTGCCCACAGGATCAACCTTCCCCAACTACTGGGCCACCCA
GCCCCTCACCACCACTTGTGCCCACAAACCCCAGTGTGTCCAAGTACAATGTGACTGGTGACAATGGAAC
CTGCCTGCTGGCCTCTATGGCACTGCAACTCAACATCACCTACATGAAGAAGGACAACACGACTGTGACC
AGAGCATTCAACATCAACCCAAGTGACAAATATAGTGGGACTTGCGGTGCCCAGTTGGTGACCCTGAAGG
TGGGGAACAAGAGCAGAGTCCTGGAGCTGCAGTTTGGGATGAATGCCACTTCTAGCCTGTTTTTCCTGCA
AGGAGTTCAGTTGAACATGACTCTTCCTGATGCCATAGAGCCCACGTTCAGCACCTCCAACTATTCCCTG
AAAGCTCTTCAGGCCAGTGTCGGCAACTCATACAAGTGCAACAGTGAGGAGCACATCTTTGTCAGCAAGG
CGCTCGCCCTCAATGTCTTCAGCGTGCAAGTCCAGGCTTTCAGGGTAGAAAGTGACAGGTTTGGGTCTGT
GGAAGAGTGTGTACAGGACGGTAACAACATGCTGATCCCCATTGCTGTGGGCGGGGCCCTGGCAGGGCTG
GTCCTCATCGTCCTCATCGCCTACCTCATCGGCAGGAAGAGGAGTCACGCGGGCTATCAGACCATCTCGG
AATTCGGCTCCACCGGCTCCACCGGCTCCACCGGCGCGGATCCACCGGTAATGGCAAACCTGGACAAGAT
GCTGAATACCACAGTAACAGAGGTGCGGCAGTTCCTGCAGGTGGACAGAGTGTGCGTGTTCCAGTTTGAG
GAGGATTATAGCGGAGTGGTGGTGGTGGAGGCCGTGGACGATAGGTGGATCTCCATCCTGAAGACCCAGG
TGCGGGATAGATACTTCATGGAGACAAGGGGCGAGGAGTATTCTCACGGCCGCTACCAGGCCATCGCCGA
CATCTACACCGCAAACCTGACAGAGTGCTACAGGGATCTGCTGACACAGTTTCAGGTGAGAGCAATCCTG
GCCGTGCCCATCCTGCAGGGCAAGAAGCTGTGGGGCCTGTTGGTGGCACACCAGCTGGCGGCCCCTAGAC
AGTGGCAGACCTGGGAGATCGACTTTCTGAAGCAGCAGGCCGTGGTGGTGGGCATCGCCATCCAGCAGAG
CTAGCTGAATTCTGCAGATATCCAGCACAGTGGCGGCCGCGACTCTAGATCATAATCAGCCATACCACAT
TTGTAGAGGTTTTACTTGCTTTAAAAAACCTCCCACACCTCCCCCTGAACCTGAAACATAAAATGAATGC
AATTGTTGTTGTTAACTTGTTTATTGCAGCTTATAATGGTTACAAATAAAGCAATAGCATCACAAATTTC
ACAAATAAAGCATTTTTTTCACTGCATTCTAGTTGTGGTTTGTCCAAACTCATCAATGTATCTTAAGGCG
TAAATTGTAAGCGTTAATATTTTGTTAAAATTCGCGTTAAATTTTTGTTAAATCAGCTCATTTTTTAACC
AATAGGCCGAAATCGGCAAAATCCCTTATAAATCAAAAGAATAGACCGAGATAGGGT
[37 nt withheld, positions 2788-2824]
AAAGAACGTGGACTCCAACGTCAAAGG
[49 nt withheld, positions 2852-2900]
T
[91 nt withheld, positions 2902-2992]
G
[124 nt withheld, positions 2994-3117]
CAGGTGGCACTTTTCGGGGAAATGTGCGCGGAACCCCTATTTGTTTATTTTTCTAAATACATTCAAATAT
GTATCCGCTCATGAGACAATAACCCTGATAAATGCTTCAATAATATTGAAAAAGGAAGAGTCCTGAGGCG
GAAAGAACCAGCTGTGGAATGTGTGTCAGTTAGGGTGTGGAAAGTCCCCAGGCTCCCCAGCAGGCAGAAG
TATGCAAAGCATGCATCTCAATTAGTCAGCAACCAGGTGTGGAAAGTCCCCAGGCTCCCCAGCAGGCAGA
AGTATGCAAAGCATGCATCTCAATTAGTCAGCAACCATAGTCCCGCCCCTAACTCCGCCCATCCCGCCCC
TAACTCCGCCCAGTTCCGCCCATTCTCCGCCCCATGGCTGACTAATTTTTTTTATTTATGCAGAGGCCGA
GGCCGCCTCGGCCTCTGAGCTATTCCAGAAGTAGTGAGGAGGCTTTTTTGGAGGCCTAGGCTTTTGCAAA
GATCGATCAAGAGACAGGATGAGGATCGTTTCGCATGATTGAACAAGATGGATTGCACGCAGGTTCTCCG
GCCGCTTGGGTGGAGAGGCTATTCGGCTATGACTGGGCACAACAGACAATCGGCTGCTCTGATGCCGCCG
TGTTCCGGCTGTCAGCGCAGGGGCGCCCGGTTCTTTTTGTCAAGACCGACCTGTCCGGTGCCCTGAATGA
ACTGCAAGACGAGGCAGCGCGGCTATCGTGGCTGGCCACGACGGGCGTTCCTTGCGCAGCTGTGCTCGAC
GTTGTCACTGAAGCGGGAAGGGACTGGCTGCTATTGGGCGAAGTGCCGGGGCAGGATCTCCTGTCATCTC
ACCTTGCTCCTGCCGAGAAAGTATCCATCATGGCTGATGCAATGCGGCGGCTGCATACGCTTGATCCGGC
TACCTGCCCATTCGACCACCAAGCGAAACATCGCATCGAGCGAGCACGTACTCGGATGGAAGCCGGTCTT
GTCGATCAGGATGATCTGGACGAAGAGCATCAGGGGCTCGCGCCAGCCGAACTGTTCGCCAGGCTCAAGG
CGAGCATGCCCGACGGCGAGGATCTCGTCGTGACCCATGGCGATGCCTGCTTGCCGAATATCATGGTGGA
AAATGGCCGCTTTTCTGGATTCATCGACTGTGGCCGGCTGGGTGTGGCGGACCGCTATCAGGACATAGCG
TTGGCTACCCGTGATATTGCTGAAGAGCTTGGCGGCGAATGGGCTGACCGCTTCCTCGTGCTTTACGGTA
TCGCCGCTCCCGATTCGCAGCGCATCGCCTTCTATCGCCTTCTTGACGAGTTCTTCTGAGCGGGACTCTG
GGGTTCGAAATGACCGACCAAGCGACGCCCAACCTGCCATCACGAGATTTCGATTCCACCGCCGCCTTCT
ATGAAAGGTTGGGCTTCGGAATCGTTTTCCGGGACGCCGGCTGGATGATCCTCCAGCGCGGGGATCTCAT
GCTGGAGTTCTTCGCCCACCCTAGGGGGAGGCTAACTGAAACACGGAAGGAGACAATACCGGAAGGAACC
CGCGCTATGACGGCAATAAAAAGACAGAATAAAACGCACGGTGTTGGGTCGTTTGTTCATAAACGCGGGG
TTCGGTCCCAGGGCTGGCACTCTGTCGATACCCCACCGAGACCCCATTGGGGCCAATACGCCCGCGTTTC
TTCCTTTTCCCCACCCCACCCCCCAAGTTCGGGTGAAGGCCCAGGGCTCGCAGCCAACGTCGGGGCGGCA
GGCCCTGCCATAGCCTCAGGTTACTCATATATACTTTAGATTGATTTAAAACTTCATTTTTAATTTAAAA
GGATCTAGGTGAAGATCCTTTTTGATAATCTCATGACCAAAATCCCTTAACGTGAGTTTTCGTTCCACTG
AGCGTCAGACCCCGTAGAAAAGATCAAAGGATCTTCTTGAGATCCTTTTTTTCTGCGCGTAATCTGCTGC
TTGCAAACAAAAAAACCACCGCTACCAGCGGTGGTTTGTTTGCCGGATCAAGAGCTACCAACTCTTTTTC
CGAAGGTAACTGGCTTCAGCAGAGCGCAGATACCAAATACTGTTCTTCTAGTGTAGCCGTAGTTAGGCCA
CCACTTCAAGAACTCTGTAGCACCGCCTACATACCTCGCTCTGCTAATCCTGTTACCAGTGGCTGCTGCC
AGTGGCGATAAGTCGTGTCTTACCGGGTTGGACTCAAGACGATAGTTACCGGATAAGGCGCAGCGGTCGG
GCTGAACGGGGGGTTCGTGCACACAGCCCAGCTTGGAGCGAACGACCTACACCGAACTGAGATACCTACA
GCGTGAGCTATGAGAAAGCGCCACGCTTCCCGAAGGGAGAAAGGCGGACAGGTATCCGGTAAGCGGCAGG
GTCGGAACAGGAGAGCGCACGAGGGAGCTTCCAGGGGGAAACGCCTGGTATCTTTATAGTCCTGTCGGGT
TTCGCCACCTCTGACTTGAGCGTCGATTTTTGTGATGCTCGTCAGGGGGGCGGAGCCTATGGAAAAACGC
CAGCAACGCGGCCTTTTTACGGTTCCTGGCCTTTTGCTGGCCTTTTGCTCACATGTTCTTTCCTGCGTT
Features (pLannotate 1.2.2; 16 found; start..end, strand, type, name):
      1..33      +  rep_origin     RSF ori (fragment): Plasmids containing the RSF 1030 origin of replication can be propagated in E. coli cells that contain additional plasmids with compatible origins.
    101..404     +  enhancer       CMV enhancer: human cytomegalovirus immediate early enhancer
    405..608     +  promoter       CMV promoter: human cytomegalovirus (CMV) immediate early promoter
    631..659     +  misc_feature   MCS (fragment): multiple cloning site
    666..1887    +  CDS            LAMP1 (fragment): rat lysosome-associated membrane glycoprotein 1
   1941..2381    +  CDS            miRFP670nano: miRFP670nano is a basic (constitutively fluorescent) near ir fluorescent protein published in 2019, derived from Nostoc punctiforme. It has very low acid sensitivity. It requires the cofactor biliverdin for fluorescence.
   2428..2511    +  CDS            large T antigen (fragment): large T antigen from SV40 (simian virus 40)
   2534..2655    +  polyA_signal   SV40 poly(A) signal: SV40 polyadenylation signal
   2689..3117    -  rep_origin     f1 ori (sequence partly withheld): f1 bacteriophage origin of replication; arrow indicates direction of (+) strand synthesis
   3144..3248    +  promoter       AmpR promoter: bla
   3250..3607    +  promoter       SV40 promoter: SV40 enhancer and early promoter
   3642..4436    +  CDS            NeoR/KanR: aminoglycoside phosphotransferase from Tn5; aph(3')-II (or nptII); confers resistance to neomycin, kanamycin, and G418 (Geneticin®)
   4457..4609    +  CDS            ble (fragment): BLE_KLEPN - Experimental evidence at protein level: Swiss-Prot protein existence level 1. Binding protein with a strong affinity to the bleomycin family of antibiotics. Binds to CL990; an antimitotic-antibiotic compound. From Klebsiella pneumoniae.
   4668..4715    +  polyA_signal   HSV TK poly(A) signal: herpes simplex virus thymidine kinase polyadenylation signal (Cole and Stacy, 1985)
   4806..4822    -  polyA_signal   bGH poly(A) signal (fragment): bovine growth hormone polyadenylation signal
   5044..5632    +  rep_origin     ori: high-copy-number ColE1/pMB1/pBR322/pUC origin of replication
