[The description below was written by a language model from this plasmid's Addgene catalogue record and pLannotate feature annotations shown in this document.]
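Description:
pLAMP1-miRFP670nano is a mammalian expression plasmid of about 5.7 kb built on the Clontech pN1 backbone, designed to label lysosomal membranes with a near-infrared fluorescent protein. It is maintained in E. coli as a high-copy plasmid through a ColE1/pUC-type origin and selected with kanamycin. The same NeoR/KanR gene (Tn5 aminoglycoside phosphotransferase) serves both hosts. A bacterial bla-type promoter drives it in E. coli, and the adjacent SV40 enhancer/early promoter, paired with an HSV TK polyadenylation signal, drives it in mammalian cells, so stable transfectants can be selected with G418. An f1 origin is also present, which allows single-stranded DNA production. The short annotated fragments (RSF ori, SV40 large T antigen, ble, bGH poly(A)) appear to be partial matches within backbone sequence rather than functional elements.

The payload is a 1716 bp fusion open reading frame under the human cytomegalovirus immediate-early enhancer and promoter, terminated by the SV40 poly(A) signal. Rat LAMP1, the lysosome-associated membrane glycoprotein 1, sits upstream and is joined through a short linker region to miRFP670nano at its C terminus. miRFP670nano is a small, constitutively fluorescent near-infrared protein derived from a Nostoc punctiforme cyanobacteriochrome. It needs biliverdin as its chromophore and has very low acid sensitivity.

LAMP1 targets the fusion to the lysosomal membrane, so transfected cells display near-infrared lysosome labeling. The construct is used as an organelle marker for live-cell imaging, and its far-red emission suits spectral multiplexing with visible-range fluorescent proteins and probes. The cloning method is not recorded.
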