Addgene plasmid #127435: pLAMP1-miRFP670nano
Purpose: LAMP1 (Lysosome Membrane) labeling with near-infrared fluorescent protein miRFP670nano
Depositing lab: Vladislav Verkhusha. Depositing organization: University of Helsinki. Publication: Smallest near-infrared fluorescent protein evolved from cyanobacteriochrome as versatile tag for spectral multiplexing. Oliinyk OS, Shemetov AA, Pletnev S, Shcherbakova DM, Verkhusha VV. Nat Commun. 2019 Jan 17;10(1):279. doi: 10.1038/s41467-018-08050-8. PubMed 30655515.
Backbone
  Vector backbone: pN1
  Backbone manufacturer: Clontech
  Vector type: Mammalian Expression
  Selectable markers: Neomycin (select with G418)
Growth in bacteria
  Bacterial resistance: Kanamycin, 50 μg/mL
  Growth temperature: 37°C
  Growth strain: DH5alpha
  Copy number: High Copy
Gene/Insert
  Gene/Insert name: LAMP1-miRFP670nano
  Species: R. norvegicus (rat), Synthetic
  Insert size (bp): 1716
  Promoter: CMV
  Tag / fusion protein: miRFP670nano (C terminal on insert)
  Cloning method: Unknown
  Sequencing primers: 5′ CMV Forward; 3′ SV40pA-R
Terms and licenses: Academic/Nonprofit Terms; Industry Terms: Not Available to Industry
How to cite: pLAMP1-miRFP670nano was a gift from Vladislav Verkhusha (Addgene plasmid # 127435 ; http://n2t.net/addgene:127435 ; RRID:Addgene_127435)
